Addgene plasmid #58867: pAAV-Syn-GFP
Purpose: AAV expression of GFP under the Syn promoter
Depositing lab: Edward Boyden. Depositing organization: Massachusetts Institute of Technology. Publication: Millisecond-timescale, genetically targeted optical control of neural activity. Boyden ES, Zhang F, Bamberg E, Nagel G, Deisseroth K. Nat Neurosci. 2005 Sep . 8(9):1263-8. 10.1038/nn1525 PubMed 16116447.
Backbone
  Vector backbone: AAV
  Backbone size w/o insert (bp): 4698
  Total vector size (bp): 5418
  Vector type: Mammalian Expression, AAV
Growth in bacteria
  Bacterial resistance: Ampicillin, 100 μg/mL
  Growth temperature: 37°C
  Growth strain: NEB Stable
  Growth instructions: Stbl3 at 30C (use carbenicillin if using Stbl3) OR DH5a at 37C
  Copy number: Low Copy
Gene/Insert
  Gene/Insert name: GFP (alt name: Green fluorescent protein)
  Species: Synthetic
  Insert size (bp): 720
  Promoter: Syn
  Cloning method: Restriction Enzyme; 5′ cloning site BamHI (not destroyed); 3′ cloning site EcoRI (not destroyed)
  Sequencing primers: 5′ CTGCGTATGAGTGCAAG; 3′ cagcgtatccacatagcg
Terms and licenses: Academic/Nonprofit Terms; Industry Terms: Not Available to Industry
Depositor comments: Plasmid is completely sequenced by the depositing lab except parts of the origin and both ITRs. Multiple digestions were done to verify the vector structure. The construct and the virus were both tested in vitro.
How to cite: pAAV-Syn-GFP was a gift from Edward Boyden (Addgene plasmid # 58867 ; http://n2t.net/addgene:58867 ; RRID:Addgene_58867)
