[The description below was written by a language model from this plasmid's Addgene catalogue record and pLannotate feature annotations shown in this document.]
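Description:
pAAV-Syn-GFP is a 5,418 bp adeno-associated virus transfer plasmid for neuron-directed expression of green fluorescent protein in mammalian cells. The expression cassette is driven by the human synapsin I (hSyn) promoter, which confers neuron-specific transcription. In the annotated sequence this promoter spans the numbering origin of the circular map. Directly downstream lies the roughly 720 bp GFP insert, identified in the feature table as EGFP and cloned between BamHI and EcoRI sites that remain intact. The coding sequence is followed by a WPRE, which enhances transcript stability and expression, and by the human growth hormone polyadenylation signal.

The cassette is bracketed by AAV2 inverted terminal repeats, the cis elements needed for replication and packaging of the intervening DNA into recombinant AAV particles when rep/cap and helper functions are supplied in trans. One ITR is annotated in full, while the upstream one is detected only as two short fragments. This may reflect the difficulty of sequencing these structured repeats, and the depositor notes that both ITRs and part of the origin were not fully sequenced, with the structure instead verified by restriction digests. Short fragments annotated as SV40 small t antigen and EF-1α core promoter just upstream of hSyn appear to be minor sequence matches rather than functional parts.

The backbone carries a ColE1/pUC-type origin, an f1 phage origin, and β-lactamase with its own promoter for ampicillin or carbenicillin selection. The catalogue lists it as low copy and names recombination-deficient strains for propagation, consistent with the instability of ITRs. The plasmid and derived virus were tested in vitro, and it serves as a fluorescent neuronal label or as a control vector.
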