Features (pLannotate 1.2.2; 16 found; start..end, strand, type, name):
    386..1102    +  CDS            EGFP: EGFP is a basic (constitutively fluorescent) green fluorescent protein published in 1996, derived from Aequorea victoria. It is reported to be a rapidly-maturing weak dimer with moderate acid sensitivity.
   1130..1718    +  misc_feature   WPRE: woodchuck hepatitis virus posttranscriptional regulatory element
   1738..2214    +  polyA_signal   hGH poly(A) signal: human growth hormone polyadenylation signal
   2260..2400    +  repeat_region  AAV2 ITR: inverted terminal repeat of adeno-associated virus serotype 2 inverted
   2405..2456    -  misc_feature   bom (fragment): basis of mobility region from pBR322
   2475..2930    +  rep_origin     f1 ori (sequence partly withheld): f1 bacteriophage origin of replication; arrow indicates direction of (+) strand synthesis
   2931..2980    -  misc_feature   bom (fragment): basis of mobility region from pBR322
   3082..3117    -  CDS            rop (fragment): Rop protein, which maintains plasmids at low copy number; rop
   3212..3316    +  promoter       AmpR promoter: bla
   3317..4177    +  CDS            AmpR: β-lactamase; bla; confers resistance to ampicillin, carbenicillin, and related antibiotics
   4348..4936    +  rep_origin     ori: high-copy-number ColE1/pMB1/pBR322/pUC origin of replication
   5009..5036    +  repeat_region  AAV2 ITR (fragment): inverted terminal repeat of adeno-associated virus serotype 2 inverted
   5065..5092    +  repeat_region  AAV2 ITR (fragment): inverted terminal repeat of adeno-associated virus serotype 2 inverted
   5149..5215    +  CDS            small t antigen (fragment): SV40 (simian virus 40) small t antigen
   5241..5294    +  promoter       EF-1α core promoter (fragment): core promoter for human elongation factor EF-1α
   5338..367     +  promoter       hSyn promoter (across the origin): human synapsin I promoter; confers neuron-specific expression (Kügler et al., 2003)
>Addgene plasmid #58867 | pAAV-Syn-GFP | addgene full sequence | sequence record 169765 | Addgene NGS Result
CCCAACCCCCATTCCCCAAATTGCGCATCCCCTATCAGAGAGGGGGAGGGGAAACAGGATGCGGCGAGGC
GCGTGCGCACTGCCAGCTTCAGCACCGCGGACAGTGCCTTCGCCCCCGCCTGGCGGCGCGCGCCACCGCC
GCCTCAGCACTGAAGGCGCGCTGACGTCACTCGCCGGTCCCCCGCAAACTCCCCTTCCCGGCCACCTTGG
TCGCGTCCGCGCCGCCGCCGGCCCAGCCGGACCGCACCACGCGAGGCGCGAGATAGGGGGGCACGGGCGC
GACCATCTGCGCTGCGGCGCCGGCGACTCAGCGCTGCCTCAGTCTGCGGTGGGCAGCGGAGGAGTCGTGT
CGTGCCTGAGAGCGCAGTCGAGAGGATCCGCCACCATGGTGAGCAAGGGCGAGGAGCTGTTCACCGGGGT
GGTGCCCATCCTGGTCGAGCTGGACGGCGACGTAAACGGCCACAAGTTCAGCGTGTCCGGCGAGGGCGAG
GGCGATGCCACCTACGGCAAGCTGACCCTGAAGTTCATTTGCACCACCGGCAAGCTGCCCGTGCCCTGGC
CCACCCTCGTGACCACCCTGACCTACGGCGTGCAGTGCTTCAGCCGCTACCCCGACCACATGAAGCAGCA
CGACTTCTTCAAGTCCGCCATGCCCGAAGGCTACGTCCAGGAGCGCACCATCTTCTTCAAGGACGACGGC
AACTACAAGACCCGCGCCGAGGTGAAGTTCGAGGGCGACACCCTGGTGAACCGCATCGAGCTGAAGGGCA
TCGACTTCAAGGAGGACGGCAACATCCTGGGGCACAAGCTGGAGTACAACTACAACAGCCACAACGTCTA
TATCATGGCCGACAAGCAGAAGAACGGCATCAAGGTGAACTTCAAGATCCGCCACAACATCGAGGACGGC
AGCGTGCAGCTCGCCGACCACTACCAGCAGAACACCCCCATCGGCGACGGCCCCGTGCTGCTGCCCGACA
ACCACTACCTGAGCACCCAGTCCGCCCTGAGCAAAGACCCCAACGAGAAGCGCGATCACATGGTCCTGCT
GGAGTTCGTGACCGCCGCCGGGATCACTCTCGGCATGGACGAGCTGTACAAGTAAGAATTCCGTACAAAG
CTTATCGATAATCAACCTCTGGATTACAAAATTTGTGAAAGATTGACTGGTATTCTTAACTATGTTGCTC
CTTTTACGCTATGTGGATACGCTGCTTTAATGCCTTTGTATCATGCTATTGCTTCCCGTATGGCTTTCAT
TTTCTCCTCCTTGTATAAATCCTGGTTGCTGTCTCTTTATGAGGAGTTGTGGCCCGTTGTCAGGCAACGT
GGCGTGGTGTGCACTGTGTTTGCTGACGCAACCCCCACTGGTTGGGGCATTGCCACCACCTGTCAGCTCC
TTTCCGGGACTTTCGCTTTCCCCCTCCCTATTGCCACGGCGGAACTCATCGCCGCCTGCCTTGCCCGCTG
CTGGACAGGGGCTCGGCTGTTGGGCACTGACAATTCCGTGGTGTTGTCGGGGAAATCATCGTCCTTTCCT
TGGCTGCTCGCCTATGTTGCCACCTGGATTCTGCGCGGGACGTCCTTCTGCTACGTCCCTTCGGCCCTCA
ATCCAGCGGACCTTCCTTCCCGCGGCCTGCTGCCGGCTCTGCGGCCTCTTCCGCGTCTTCGCCTTCGCCC
TCAGACGAGTCGGATCTCCCTTTGGGCCGCCTCCCCGCATCGATACCGGCTCGAGACGGGTGGCATCCCT
GTGACCCCTCCCCAGTGCCTCTCCTGGCCCTGGAAGTTGCCACTCCAGTGCCCACCAGCCTTGTCCTAAT
AAAATTAAGTTGCATCATTTTGTCTGACTAGGTGTCCTTCTATAATATTATGGGGTGGAGGGGGGTGGTA
TGGAGCAAGGGGCAAGTTGGGAAGACAACCTGTAGGGCCTGCGGGGTCTATTGGGAACCAAGCTGGAGTG
CAGTGGCACAATCTTGGCTCACTGCAATCTCCGCCTCCTGGGTTCAAGCGATTCTCCTGCCTCAGCCTCC
CGAGTTGTTGGGATTCCAGGCATGCATGACCAGGCTCAGCTAATTTTTGTTTTTTTGGTAGAGACGGGGT
TTCACCATATTGGCCAGGCTGGTCTCCAACTCCTAATCTCAGGTGATCTACCCACCTTGGCCTCCCAAAT
TGCTGGGATTACAGGCGTGAACCACTGCTCCCTTCCCTGTCCTTCTCGAGCTGATTTTGTAGGTAACCAC
GTGCGGACCGAGCGGCCGCAGGAACCCCTAGTGATGGAGTTGGCCACTCCCTCTCTGCGCGCTCGCTCGC
TCACTGAGGCCGGGCGACCAAAGGTCGCCCGACGCCCGGGCTTTGCCCGGGCGGCCTCAGTGAGCGAGCG
AGCGCGCAGCTGCCTGCAGGGGCGCCTGATGCGGTATTTTCTCCTTACGCATCTGTGCGGTATTTCACAC
CGCATA
[95 nt withheld, positions 2457-2551]
T
[46 nt withheld, positions 2553-2598]
C
[141 nt withheld, positions 2600-2740]
CCTTTGACGTTGGAGTCCACGTTCTTT
[37 nt withheld, positions 2768-2804]
ACTCTATCTCGGGCTATTCTTTTGATTTATAAGGGATTTTGCCGATTTCGGTCTATTGGTTAAAAAATGA
GCTGATTTAACAAAAATTTAACGCGAATTTTAACAAAATATTAACGTTTACAATTTTATGGTGCACTCTC
AGTACAATCTGCTCTGATGCCGCATAGTTAAGCCAGCCCCGACACCCGCCAACACCCGCTGACGCGCCCT
GACGGGCTTGTCTGCTCCCGGCATCCGCTTACAGACAAGCTGTGACCGTCTCCGGGAGCTGCATGTGTCA
GAGGTTTTCACCGTCATCACCGAAACGCGCGAGACGAAAGGGCCTCGTGATACGCCTATTTTTATAGGTT
AATGTCATGATAATAATGGTTTCTTAGACGTCAGGTGGCACTTTTCGGGGAAATGTGCGCGGAACCCCTA
TTTGTTTATTTTTCTAAATACATTCAAATATGTATCCGCTCATGAGACAATAACCCTGATAAATGCTTCA
ATAATATTGAAAAAGGAAGAGTATGAGTATTCAACATTTCCGTGTCGCCCTTATTCCCTTTTTTGCGGCA
TTTTGCCTTCCTGTTTTTGCTCACCCAGAAACGCTGGTGAAAGTAAAAGATGCTGAAGATCAGTTGGGTG
CACGAGTGGGTTACATCGAACTGGATCTCAACAGCGGTAAGATCCTTGAGAGTTTTCGCCCCGAAGAACG
TTTTCCAATGATGAGCACTTTTAAAGTTCTGCTATGTGGCGCGGTATTATCCCGTATTGACGCCGGGCAA
GAGCAACTCGGTCGCCGCATACACTATTCTCAGAATGACTTGGTTGAGTACTCACCAGTCACAGAAAAGC
ATCTTACGGATGGCATGACAGTAAGAGAATTATGCAGTGCTGCCATAACCATGAGTGATAACACTGCGGC
CAACTTACTTCTGACAACGATCGGAGGACCGAAGGAGCTAACCGCTTTTTTGCACAACATGGGGGATCAT
GTAACTCGCCTTGATCGTTGGGAACCGGAGCTGAATGAAGCCATACCAAACGACGAGCGTGACACCACGA
TGCCTGTAGCAATGGCAACAACGTTGCGCAAACTATTAACTGGCGAACTACTTACTCTAGCTTCCCGGCA
ACAATTAATAGACTGGATGGAGGCGGATAAAGTTGCAGGACCACTTCTGCGCTCGGCCCTTCCGGCTGGC
TGGTTTATTGCTGATAAATCTGGAGCCGGTGAGCGTGGGTCTCGCGGTATCATTGCAGCACTGGGGCCAG
ATGGTAAGCCCTCCCGTATCGTAGTTATCTACACGACGGGGAGTCAGGCAACTATGGATGAACGAAATAG
ACAGATCGCTGAGATAGGTGCCTCACTGATTAAGCATTGGTAACTGTCAGACCAAGTTTACTCATATATA
CTTTAGATTGATTTAAAACTTCATTTTTAATTTAAAAGGATCTAGGTGAAGATCCTTTTTGATAATCTCA
TGACCAAAATCCCTTAACGTGAGTTTTCGTTCCACTGAGCGTCAGACCCCGTAGAAAAGATCAAAGGATC
TTCTTGAGATCCTTTTTTTCTGCGCGTAATCTGCTGCTTGCAAACAAAAAAACCACCGCTACCAGCGGTG
GTTTGTTTGCCGGATCAAGAGCTACCAACTCTTTTTCCGAAGGTAACTGGCTTCAGCAGAGCGCAGATAC
CAAATACTGTTCTTCTAGTGTAGCCGTAGTTAGGCCACCACTTCAAGAACTCTGTAGCACCGCCTACATA
CCTCGCTCTGCTAATCCTGTTACCAGTGGCTGCTGCCAGTGGCGATAAGTCGTGTCTTACCGGGTTGGAC
TCAAGACGATAGTTACCGGATAAGGCGCAGCGGTCGGGCTGAACGGGGGGTTCGTGCACACAGCCCAGCT
TGGAGCGAACGACCTACACCGAACTGAGATACCTACAGCGTGAGCTATGAGAAAGCGCCACGCTTCCCGA
AGGGAGAAAGGCGGACAGGTATCCGGTAAGCGGCAGGGTCGGAACAGGAGAGCGCACGAGGGAGCTTCCA
GGGGGAAACGCCTGGTATCTTTATAGTCCTGTCGGGTTTCGCCACCTCTGACTTGAGCGTCGATTTTTGT
GATGCTCGTCAGGGGGGCGGAGCCTATGGAAAAACGCCAGCAACGCGGCCTTTTTACGGTTCCTGGCCTT
TTGCTGGCCTTTTGCTCACATGTCCTGCAGGCAGCTGCGCGCTCGCTCGCTCACTGAGGCCGCCCGGGCG
TCGGGCGACCTTTGGTCGCCCGGCCTCAGTGAGCGAGCGAGCGCGCAGAGAGGGAGTGGCCAACTCCATC
ACTAGGGGTTCCTGCGGCCGCACGCGTTGCAAAGATGGATAAAGTTTTAAACAGAGAGGAATCTTTGCAG
CTAATGGACCTTCTAGGTCTTGAAAGGAGTGGGAATTGGCTCCGGTGCCCGTCAGTGGGCAGAGCGCACA
TCGCCCACAGTCCCCGAGAAGTTGGGGGGAGGGGTCGGCAGCAAATGGTTAATTAATCTAGACTGCAGAG
GGCCCTGCGTATGAGTGCAAGTGGGTTTTAGGACCAGGATGAGGCGGGGTGGGGGTGCCTACCTGACGAC
CGACCCCGACCCACTGGACAAGCA
