>Addgene plasmid #58867 | pAAV-Syn-GFP | addgene partial sequence | sequence record 94191 | WPRE-R 5'-CATAGCGTAAAAGGAGCAACA-3'
GTCAATCTTTCACAAATTTTGTAATCCAGAGGTTGATTATCGATAAGCTTTGTACGGAATTCTTACTTGT
ACAGCTCGTCCATGCCGAGAGTGATCCCGGCGGCGGTCACGAACTCCAGCAGGACCATGTGATCGCGCTT
CTCGTTGGGGTCTTTGCTCAGGGCGGACTGGGTGCTCAGGTAGTGGTTGTCGGGCAGCAGCACGGGGCCG
TCGCCGATGGGGGTGTTCTGCTGGTAGTGGTCGGCGAGCTGCACGCTGCCGTCCTCGATGTTGTGGCGGA
TCTTGAAGTTCACCTTGATGCCGTTCTTCTGCTTGTCGGCCATGATATAGACGTTGTGGCTGTTGTAGTT
GTACTCCAGCTTGTGCCCCAGGATGTTGCCGTCCTCCTTGAAGTCGATGCCCTTCAGCTCGATGCGGTTC
ACCAGGGTGTCGCCCTCGAACTTCACCTCGGCGCGGGTCTTGTAGTTGCCGTCGTCCTTGAAGAAGATGG
TGCGCTCCTGGACGTAGCCTTCGGGCATGGCGGACTTGAAGAAGTCGTGCTGCTTCATGTGGTCGGGGTA
GCGGCTGAAGCACTGCACGCCGTAGGTCAGGGTGGTCACGAGGGTGGGCCAGGGCACGGGCAGCTTGCCG
GTGGTGCAAATGAACTTCAGGGTCAGCTTGCCGTAGGTGGCATCGCCCTCGCCCTCGCCGGACACGCTGA
ACTTGTGGCCGTTTACGTCGCCGTCCAGCTCGACCAGGATGGGCACCACCCCGGTGAACAGCTCCTCGCC
CTTGCTCACCATGGTGGCGGATCCTCTCGACTGCGCTCTCAGGCACGACACGACTCCTCCGCTGCCCACC
GCAGACTGAGGCAGCGCTGAGTCGCCGGCGCCGCAGCGCAGATGGTCGCGCCCGTGCCCCCCTATCTCGC
GCCTCGCGTGGTGCGGTCCGGCTGGGCCGGC
