>Addgene plasmid #58867 | pAAV-Syn-GFP | addgene partial sequence | sequence record 94192 | EGFP-N 5'-CGTCGCCGTCCAGCTCGACCAG-3'
CCGGTGAACAGCTCCTCGCCCTTGCTCACCATGGTGGCGGATCCTCTCGACTGCGCTCTCAGGCACGACA
CGACTCCTCCGCTGCCCACCGCAGACTGAGGCAGCGCTGAGTCGCCGGCGCCGCAGCGCAGATGGTCGCG
CCCGTGCCCCCCTATCTCGCGCCTCGCGTGGTGCGGTCCGGCTGGGCCGGCGGCGGCGCGGACGCGACCA
AGGTGGCCGGGAAGGGGAGTTTGCGGGGGACCGGCGAGTGACGTCAGCGCGCCTTCAGTGCTGAGGCGGC
GGTGGCGCGCGCCGCCAGGCGGGGGCGAAGGCACTGTCCGCGGTGCTGAAGCTGGCAGTGCGCACGCGCC
TCGCCGCATCCTGTTTCCCCTCCCCCTCTCTGATAGGGGATGCGCAATTTGGGGAATGGGGGTTGGGTGC
TTGTCCAGTGGGTCGGGGTCGGTCGTCAGGTAGGCACCCCCACCCCGCCTCATCCTGGTCCTAAAACCCA
CTTGCACTCATACGCAGGGCCCTCTGCAGTCTAGATTAATTAACCATTTGCTGCCGACCCCTCCCCCCAA
CTTCTCGGGGACTGTGGGCGATGTGCGCTCTGCCCACTGACGGGCACCGGAGCCAATTCCCACTCCTTTC
AAGACCTAGAAGGTCCATTAGCTGCAAAGATTCCTCTCTGTTTAAAACTTTATCCATCTTTGCAACGCGT
GCGGCCGCAGGAACCCCTAGTGATGGAGTTGGCCACTCCCTCTCTGCGCGCT
