>Addgene plasmid #58867 | pAAV-Syn-GFP | addgene partial sequence | sequence record 131993 | EXFP-R 5'-GTCTTGTAGTTGCCGTCGTC-3'
TGGACGTAGCCTTCGGGCATGGCGGACTTGAAGAAGTCGTGCTGCTTCATGTGGTCGGGGTAGCGGCTGA
AGCACTGCACGCCGTAGGTCAGGGTGGTCACGAGGGTGGGCCAGGGCACGGGCAGCTTGCCGGTGGTGCA
AATGAACTTCAGGGTCAGCTTGCCGTAGGTGGCATCGCCCTCGCCCTCGCCGGACACGCTGAACTTGTGG
CCGTTTACGTCGCCGTCCAGCTCGACCAGGATGGGCACCACCCCGGTGAACAGCTCCTCGCCCTTGCTCA
CCATGGTGGCGGATCCTCTCGACTGCGCTCTCAGGCACGACACGACTCCTCCGCTGCCCACCGCAGACTG
AGGCAGCGCTGAGTCGCCGGCGCCGCAGCGCAGATGGTCGCGCCCGTGCCCCCCTATCTCGCGCCTCGCG
TGGTGCGGTCCGGCTGGGCCGGCGGCGGCGCGGACGCGACCAAGGTGGCCGGGAAGGGGAGTTTGCGGGG
GACCGGCGAGTGACGTCAGCGCGCCTTCAGTGCTGAGGCGGCGGTGGCGCGCGCCGCCAGGCGGGGGCGA
AGGCACTGTCCGCGGTGCTGAAGCTGGCAGTGCGCACGCGCCTCGCCGCATCCTGTTTCCCCTCCCCCTC
TCTGATAGGGGATGCGCAATTTGGGGAATGGGGGTTGGGTGCTTGTCCAGTGGGTCGGGGTCGGTCGTCA
GGTAGGCACCCCCACCCCGCCTCATCCTGGTCCTAAAACCCACTTGCACTCATACGCAGGGCCCTCTGCA
GTCTAGATTAATTAACCATTTGCTGCCGACCCCTCCCCCCAACTTCTCGGGGACTGTGGGCGATGTGCGC
TCTGCCCACTGACGGGCACCGGAGCCAATTCCCACTCCTTTCAAGA
